>Addgene plasmid #222838 | pT7-module1 | addgene full sequence | sequence record 446490 | Addgene NGS Result
TTTACACTTTATGCTTCCGGCTCGTATGTTGTGTGGAATTGTGAGCGGATAACAATTTCACACAGGAAAC
AGCTATGACCATGATTACGCCAAGCTCTAATACGACTCACTATAGGGAAAGCTTGGTCTCAATTGGGGTC
TTCAACCCAGTGGACATAAGCGAAGACCCGTTTTAGAGCTAGAAATAGCAAGTTAAAATAAGGCTAGTCC
GTTATCAACTTGAAAAAGTGGCACCGAGTCGGTGCTTTTTTTTTTTTGTGCGCTCGCGAGACCGAATTCA
CTGGCCGTCGTTTTACAACGTCGTGACTGGGAAAACCCTGGCGTTACCCAACTTAATCGCCTTGCAGCAC
ATCCCCCTTTCGCCAGCTGGCGTAATAGCGAAGAGGCCCGCACCGATCGCCCTTCCCAACAGTTGCGCAG
CCTGAATGGCGAATGGAAATTGTAAGCGTTAATATTTTGTTAAAATTCGCGTTAAATTTTTGTTAAATCA
GCTCATTTTTTAACCAATAGGCCGAAATCGGCAAAATCCCTTATAAATCAAAAGAATAGACCGAGATAGG
GT
[37 nt withheld, positions 563-599]
AAAGAACGTGGACTCCAACGTCAAAGG
[49 nt withheld, positions 627-675]
T
[91 nt withheld, positions 677-767]
G
[124 nt withheld, positions 769-892]
CAGGTGGCACTTTTCGGGGAAATGTGCGCGGAACCCCTATTTGTTTATTTTTCTAAATACATTCAAATAT
GTATCCGCTCATGAGACAATAACCCTGATAAATGCTTCAATAATATTGAAAAAGGAAGAGTATGAGTATT
CAACATTTCCGTGTCGCCCTTATTCCCTTTTTTGCGGCATTTTGCCTTCCTGTTTTTGCTCACCCAGAAA
CGCTGGTGAAAGTAAAAGATGCTGAAGATCAGTTGGGTGCACGAGTGGGTTACATCGAACTGGATCTCAA
CAGCGGTAAGATCCTTGAGAGTTTTCGCCCCGAAGAACGTTTTCCAATGATGAGCACTTTTAAAGTTCTG
CTATGTGGCGCGGTATTATCCCGTATTGACGCCGGGCAAGAGCAACTCGGTCGCCGCATACACTATTCTC
AGAATGACTTGGTTGAGTACTCACCAGTCACAGAAAAGCATCTTACGGATGGCATGACAGTAAGAGAATT
ATGCAGTGCTGCCATAACCATGAGTGATAACACTGCGGCCAACTTACTTCTGACAACGATCGGAGGACCG
AAGGAGCTAACCGCTTTTTTGCACAACATGGGGGATCATGTAACTCGCCTTGATCGTTGGGAACCGGAGC
TGAATGAAGCCATACCAAACGACGAGCGTGACACCACGATGCCTGTAGCAATGGCAACAACGTTGCGCAA
ACTATTAACTGGCGAACTACTTACTCTAGCTTCCCGGCAACAATTAATAGACTGGATGGAGGCGGATAAA
GTTGCAGGACCACTTCTGCGCTCGGCCCTTCCGGCTGGCTGGTTTATTGCTGATAAATCTGGAGCCGGTG
AGCGTGGTTCTCGCGGTATCATTGCAGCACTGGGGCCAGATGGTAAGCCCTCCCGTATCGTAGTTATCTA
CACGACGGGGAGTCAGGCAACTATGGATGAACGAAATAGACAGATCGCTGAGATAGGTGCCTCACTGATT
AAGCATTGGTAACTGTCAGACCAAGTTTACTCATATATACTTTAGATTGATTTAAAACTTCATTTTTAAT
TTAAAAGGATCTAGGTGAAGATCCTTTTTGATAATCTCATGACCAAAATCCCTTAACGTGAGTTTTCGTT
CCACTGAGCGTCAGACCCCGTAGAAAAGATCAAAGGATCTTCTTGAGATCCTTTTTTTCTGCGCGTAATC
TGCTGCTTGCAAACAAAAAAACCACCGCTACCAGCGGTGGTTTGTTTGCCGGATCAAGAGCTACCAACTC
TTTTTCCGAAGGTAACTGGCTTCAGCAGAGCGCAGATACCAAATACTGTTCTTCTAGTGTAGCCGTAGTT
AGGCCACCACTTCAAGAACTCTGTAGCACCGCCTACATACCTCGCTCTGCTAATCCTGTTACCAGTGGCT
GCTGCCAGTGGCGATAAGTCGTGTCTTACCGGGTTGGACTCAAGACGATAGTTACCGGATAAGGCGCAGC
GGTCGGGCTGAACGGGGGGTTCGTGCACACAGCCCAGCTTGGAGCGAACGACCTACACCGAACTGAGATA
CCTACAGCGTGAGCTATGAGAAAGCGCCACGCTTCCCGAAGGGAGAAAGGCGGACAGGTATCCGGTAAGC
GGCAGGGTCGGAACAGGAGAGCGCACGAGGGAGCTTCCAGGGGGAAACGCCTGGTATCTTTATAGTCCTG
TCGGGTTTCGCCACCTCTGACTTGAGCGTCGATTTTTGTGATGCTCGTCAGGGGGGCGGAGCCTATGGAA
AAACGCCAGCAACGCGGCCTTTTTACGGTTCCTGGCCTTTTGCTGGCCTTTTGCTCACATGTTCTTTCCT
GCGTTATCCCCTGATTCTGTGGATAACCGTATTACCGCCTTTGAGTGAGCTGATACCGCTCGCCGCAGCC
GAACGACCGAGCGCAGCGAGTCAGTGAGCGAGGAAGCGGAAGAGCGCCCAATACGCAAACCGCCTCTCCC
CGCGCGTTGGCCGATTCATTAATGCAGCTGGCACGACAGGTTTCCCGACTGGAAAGCGGGCAGTGAGCGC
AACGCAATTAATGTGAGTTAGCTCACTCATTAGGCACCCCAGGC
Features (pLannotate 1.2.2; 11 found; start..end, strand, type, name):
      1..31      +  promoter       lac promoter: promoter for the E. coli lac operon
     39..55      +  protein_bind   lac operator: The lac repressor binds to the lac operator to inhibit transcription in E. coli. This inhibition can be relieved by adding lactose or isopropyl-β-D-thiogalactopyranoside (IPTG). lac repressor encoded by lacI
     98..116     +  promoter       T7 promoter: promoter for bacteriophage T7 RNA polymerase
    170..245     +  misc_RNA       gRNA scaffold: guide RNA scaffold for the Streptococcus pyogenes CRISPR/Cas9 system
    276..433     +  CDS            lacZα (fragment): LacZα fragment of β-galactosidase; lacZ fragment
    464..892     -  rep_origin     f1 ori (sequence partly withheld): f1 bacteriophage origin of replication; arrow indicates direction of (+) strand synthesis
    919..1023    +  promoter       AmpR promoter: bla
   1024..1884    +  CDS            AmpR: β-lactamase; bla; confers resistance to ampicillin, carbenicillin, and related antibiotics
   2055..2643    +  rep_origin     ori: high-copy-number ColE1/pMB1/pBR322/pUC origin of replication
   2826..2918    +  CDS            lacI (fragment): lac repressor; lacI; The lac repressor binds to the lac operator to inhibit transcription in E. coli. This inhibition can be relieved by adding lactose or isopropyl-β-D-thiogalactopyranoside (IPTG).
   2931..2952    +  protein_bind   CAP binding site: CAP binding activates transcription in the presence of cAMP. E. coli catabolite activator protein
