[The description below was written by a language model from this plasmid's Addgene catalogue record and pLannotate feature annotations shown in this document.]
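Description:
pT7-module1 is a small (about 3 kb) E. coli cloning plasmid built on the pT7Blue backbone and catalogued as an empty-backbone CRISPR vector. It serves as the "module 1" subcloning plasmid in a Golden Gate assembly scheme for building CRISPR/Cas9 vectors. It replicates at high copy from a ColE1/pUC-type origin and is selected with ampicillin through the β-lactamase gene under its own promoter. An f1 phage origin is also present, a standard backbone element that allows single-stranded DNA production with helper phage.

The functional payload is a Streptococcus pyogenes Cas9 guide RNA scaffold, which the depositor comment singles out and which sits in the former cloning region of the backbone. Around it are the usual pT7Blue elements: a CAP binding site, lac promoter and lac operator, a T7 promoter upstream of the scaffold, and a lacZα fragment downstream, plus a short remnant of lacI. No gene insert is recorded. The annotation shows no eukaryotic or Pol III promoter for sgRNA expression, no Cas9 coding sequence and no spacer. This fits a role as an intermediate module that supplies the scaffold, with other parts presumably contributed by other modules or a destination vector.

The record does not identify the type IIS restriction sites used for Golden Gate assembly, the overhangs, or the target organism of the final vectors. A ccdB-tolerant strain is listed for propagation, but no ccdB cassette appears in the annotated features, so the record does not explain that choice.
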