Addgene plasmid #222838: pT7-module1
Purpose: (Empty Backbone) Subcloning for Golden Gate assembly of CRISPR/Cas9 vectors (module 1)
Depositing lab: Hidenori Takeuchi. Depositing organization: Nagoya University.
Backbone
  Vector backbone: pT7Blue
  Vector type: CRISPR
Growth in bacteria
  Bacterial resistance: Ampicillin, 50 μg/mL
  Growth temperature: 37°C
  Growth strain: ccdB Survival
  Copy number: High Copy
Gene/Insert
  Gene/Insert name: None
Terms and licenses: Academic/Nonprofit Terms; Industry Terms: Not Available to Industry
Depositor comments: sgRNA scaffold
How to cite: pT7-module1 was a gift from Hidenori Takeuchi (Addgene plasmid # 222838 ; http://n2t.net/addgene:222838 ; RRID:Addgene_222838)
